>Addgene plasmid #149235 | pGBW-m4046800 | addgene full sequence | sequence record 296909 | Ginkgo NGS Result
GATCTCGATCCCGCGAAATTAATACGACTCACTATAGGGGAATTGTGAGCGGATAACAATTCCCCTCTAG
AAATAATTTTGTTTAACTTTAAGAAGGAGACTCTTCTATGGACTTGTTTATGCGTATTTTCACAATCGGT
ACGGTGACCCTCAAACAGGGCGAGATCAAGGATGCGACCCCAAGTGACTTCGTTCGCGCTACTGCCACTA
TTCCCATCCAAGCATCTCTGCCTTTTGGGTGGCTTATCGTAGGTGTTGCTCTGCTGGCAGTCTTCCAGTC
GGCGAGCAAAATAATCACCCTAAAAAAGCGTTGGCAGCTGGCTCTGTCTAAAGGCGTACATTTCGTCTGC
AACCTGCTTTTACTGTTCGTTACTGTGTATTCCCACCTGTTGCTGGTTGCCGCTGGACTGGAAGCACCGT
TTCTGTACTTATACGCTCTGGTTTATTTCTTGCAGAGCATCAATTTTGTGCGGATAATTATGCGCCTGTG
GCTGTGTTGGAAATGCCGTTCAAAAAACCCGCTGCTTTACGATGCGAACTACTTCTTATGCTGGCACACC
AACTGTTACGATTATTGCATTCCGTATAATTCCGTAACCAGCTCTATCGTTATCACGAGCGGCGACGGCA
CTACTTCCCCAATCAGTGAACATGACTACCAGATTGGTGGTTACACTGAAAAATGGGAGTCTGGCGTTAA
AGATTGTGTGGTACTGCACTCCTATTTCACGTCTGACTACTACCAACTGTACAGCACCCAGCTGTCGACC
GACACAGGTGTCGAACATGTCACTTTTTTCATCTACAACAAGATCGTTGATGAACCGGAGGAACACGTTC
AGATTCACACCATTGATGGATCATCTGGTGTGGTTAACCCGGTGATGGAACCGATCTATGACGAACCCAC
GACAACCACTTCTGTACCTCTGGAGAACCTGTACTTTCAAAGCCACCATCATCACCATCATTAACCGGCT
TATCGGTCAGTTTCACCTGATTTACGTAAAAACCCGCTTCGGCGGGTTTTTGCTTTTGGAGGGGCAGAAA
GATGAATGACTGTCCACGACGCTATACCCAAAAGAAAAAGCTTGAGATCCTTTTTTTCTGCGCGTAATCT
GCTGCTTGCAAACAAAAAAACCACCGCTACCAGCGGTGGTTTGTTTGCCGGATCAAGAGCTACCAACTCT
TTTTCCGAAGGTAACTGGCTTCAGCAGAGCGCAGATACCAAATACTGTTCTTCTAGTGTAGCCGTAGTTA
GGCCACCACTTCAAGAACTCTGTAGCACCGCCTACATACCTCGCTCTGCTAATCCTGTTACCAGTGGCTG
CTGCCAGTGGCGATAAGTCGTGTCTTACCGGGTTGGACTCAAGACGATAGTTACCGGATAAGGCGCAGCG
GTCGGGCTGAACGGGGGGTTCGTGCACACAGCCCAGCTTGGAGCGAACGACCTACACCGAACTGAGATAC
CTACAGCGTGAGCTATGAGAAAGCGCCACGCTTCCCGAAGGGAGAAAGGCGGACAGGTATCCGGTAAGCG
GCAGGGTCGGAACAGGAGAGCGCACGAGGGAGCTTCCAGGGGGAAACGCCTGGTATCTTTATAGTCCTGT
CGGGTTTCGCCACCTCTGACTTGAGCGTCGATTTTTGTGATGCTCGTCAGGGGGGCGGAGCCTATGGAAA
TTGATCGGGCACGTAAGAGGTTCCAACTTTCACCATAATGAAATAAGATCACTACCGGGCGTATTTTTTG
AGTTATCGAGATTTTCAGGAGCTAAGGAAGCTAAAATGGAGAAAAAAATCACTGGATATACCACCGTTGA
TATATCCCAATGGCATCGTAAAGAACATTTTGAGGCATTTCAGTCAGTTGCTCAATGTACCTATAACCAG
ACCGTTCAGCTGGATATTACGGCCTTTTTAAAGACCGTAAAGAAAAATAAGCACAAGTTTTATCCGGCCT
TTATTCACATTCTTGCCCGCCTGATGAATGCTCATCCGGAATTTCGTATGGCAATGAAAGACGGTGAGCT
GGTGATATGGGATAGTGTTCACCCTTGTTACACCGTTTTCCATGAGCAAACTGAAACGTTTTCATCGCTC
TGGAGTGAATACCACGACGATTTCCGGCAGTTTCTACACATATATTCGCAAGATGTGGCGTGTTACGGTG
AAAACCTGGCCTATTTCCCTAAAGGGTTTATTGAGAATATGTTTTTCGTTTCAGCCAATCCCTGGGTGAG
TTTCACCAGTTTTGATTTAAACGTGGCCAATATGGACAACTTCTTCGCCCCCGTTTTCACCATGGGCAAA
TATTATACGCAAGGCGACAAGGTGCTGATGCCGCTGGCGATTCAGGTTCATCATGCCGTTTGTGATGGCT
TCCATGTCGGCAGAATGCTTAATGAATTACAACAGTACTGCGATGAGTGGCAGGGCGGGGCGTAATTTGA
TATCGAGCTCGCTTGGACTCCTGTTGATAGATCCAGTAATGACCTCAGAACTCCATCTGGATTTGTTCAG
AACGCTCGGTTGCCGCCGGGCGTTTTTTATTGGTCATC
Features (pLannotate 1.2.2; 8 found; start..end, strand, type, name):
     20..38      +  promoter       T7 promoter: promoter for bacteriophage T7 RNA polymerase
     39..63      +  protein_bind   lac operator: The lac repressor binds to the lac operator to inhibit transcription in E. coli. This inhibition can be relieved by adding lactose or isopropyl-β-D-thiogalactopyranoside (IPTG). lac repressor encoded by lacI
     78..100     +  RBS            RBS: efficient ribosome binding site from bacteriophage T7 gene 10 (Olins and Rangwala, 1989)
    108..932     +  CDS            AP3A_SARS2: Experimental evidence at protein level: Swiss-Prot protein existence level 1. Plays a role in virus egress via lysosomal trafficking (PubMed:33157038, PubMed:33422265). Forms homotetrameric ion channels (viroporin) localized at endosomes and lysosomes, that may induce deacidification of lysosomes thereby allowing safe virion egress through lysosomal trafficking (By similarity) (PubMed:33157038, PubMed:33422265). Also blocks formation of autolysosomes through binding and sequestering host TMUB1/HOPS on late endosomes. This prevents fusion of autophagosomes with lysosomes, disrupting autophagy a
   1092..1680    +  rep_origin     ori: high-copy-number ColE1/pMB1/pBR322/pUC origin of replication
   1688..1785    +  promoter       cat promoter: promoter of the E. coli cat gene encoding chloramphenicol acetyltransferase
   1786..2442    +  CDS            cat: CAT_ECOLX - Experimental evidence at protein level: Swiss-Prot protein existence level 1. This enzyme is an effector of chloramphenicol resistance in bacteria. From Escherichia coli. This protein is used as a marker in many commonly used cloning vectors, such as pACYC184.
   2516..2550    +  terminator     lambda t0 terminator: minimal transcription terminator from phage lambda (Scholtissek and Grosse, 1987)
