[The description below was written by a language model from this plasmid's Addgene catalogue record and pLannotate feature annotations shown in this document.]
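Description:
pGBW-m4046800 is a compact (about 2.6 kb) bacterial expression plasmid built to produce the SARS-CoV-2 ORF3a protein in Escherichia coli. Its minimal backbone carries a high-copy ColE1/pUC-type origin of replication and a chloramphenicol acetyltransferase (cat) gene driven by its native cat promoter. The cat gene provides chloramphenicol selection and is followed by a lambda t0 transcription terminator.

The payload is an ORF3a coding sequence of roughly 820 bp, recoded with E. coli codon usage ("recode 1") from the viral reference protein. It sits downstream of a T7 promoter, a lac operator and the efficient ribosome binding site from phage T7 gene 10. Transcription therefore requires T7 RNA polymerase, so expression needs a host that supplies this enzyme. The lac operator allows repression by LacI and induction with IPTG or lactose. No lacI gene is annotated on the plasmid, so the repressor would presumably have to come from the host. The catalogue entry lists a C-terminal, TEV-cleavable 6xHis tag contributed by the backbone, which would permit metal-affinity purification and later tag removal. The feature table does not annotate this tag separately, and no terminator is annotated directly after the ORF3a reading frame.

ORF3a is a viral accessory protein annotated as forming viroporin-type ion channels at endosomes and lysosomes, with roles in virion egress and disruption of host autophagy. The construct is intended for recombinant production of this protein in bacteria. The depositor notes that the sequencing used for quality control may not cover the entire plasmid.
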