Addgene plasmid #149235: pGBW-m4046800
Purpose: Bacterial expression plasmid for SARS-CoV-2 ORF3a protein
Depositing lab: Ginkgo Bioworks & Benjie Chen. Depositing organization: Ginkgo Bioworks.
Backbone
  Vector backbone: ori-013 - marker | cmR
  Backbone size w/o insert (bp): 1462
  Vector type: Bacterial Expression
Growth in bacteria
  Bacterial resistance: Chloramphenicol, 25 μg/mL
  Growth temperature: 30°C
  Growth strain: DH5alpha
  Copy number: High Copy
Gene/Insert
  Gene/Insert name: SARS-CoV-2 ORF3a protein
  Species: Escherichia coli str. K-12 substr. MG1655; Severe acute respiratory syndrome coronavirus 2
  Insert size (bp): 821
  Mutation: Escherichia coli recode 1
  Entrez Gene: ORF3a (a.k.a. GU280_gp03)
  Promoter: Promoter | pT7 ; Operator | lacO ; RBS | T7_rbs ; Start Codon | ATG
  Tag / fusion protein: Cleavable TEV;6xHIS (C terminal on backbone)
  Cloning method: Unknown
Resource information
  A portion of this plasmid was derived from a plasmid made by: GinkgoBioworks
Depositor comments: NCBI Reference Sequence: YP_009724391.1 NGS used for QC was performed by Ginkgo and may not fully cover the entire plasmid.
How to cite: pGBW-m4046800 was a gift from Ginkgo Bioworks & Benjie Chen (Addgene plasmid # 149235)
